>Addgene plasmid #208785 | pLVX-opto-hCaspase-4 dCARD | addgene full sequence | sequence record 412247 | Addgene NGS Result
ATGCCTTTGTATCATGCTATTGCTTCCCGTATGGCTTTCATTTTCTCCTCCTTGTATAAATCCTGGTTGC
TGTCTCTTTATGAGGAGTTGTGGCCCGTTGTCAGGCAACGTGGCGTGGTGTGCACTGTGTTTGCTGACGC
AACCCCCACTGGTTGGGGCATTGCCACCACCTGTCAGCTCCTTTCCGGGACTTTCGCTTTCCCCCTCCCT
ATTGCCACGGCGGAACTCATCGCCGCCTGCCTTGCCCGCTGCTGGACAGGGGCTCGGCTGTTGGGCACTG
ACAATTCCGTGGTGTTGTCGGGGAAGCTGACGTCCTTTCCATGGCTGCTCGCCTGTGTTGCCACCTGGAT
TCTGCGCGGGACGTCCTTCTGCTACGTCCCTTCGGCCCTCAATCCAGCGGACCTTCCTTCCCGCGGCCTG
CTGCCGGCTCTGCGGCCTCTTCCGCGTCTTCGCCTTCGCCCTCAGACGAGTCGGATCTCCCTTTGGGCCG
CCTCCCCGCCTGGAATTAATTCTGCAGTCGAGACCTAGAAAAACATGGAGCAATCACAAGTAGCAATACA
GCAGCTACCAATGCTGATTGTGCCTGGCTAGAAGCACAAGAGGAGGAGGAGGTGGGTTTTCCAGTCACAC
CTCAGGTACCTTTAAGACCAATGACTTACAAGGCAGCTGTAGATCTTAGCCACTTTTTAAAAGAAAAGAG
GGGACTGGAAGGGCTAATTCACTCCCAACGAAGACAAGATATCCTTGATCTGTGGATCTACCACACACAA
GGCTACTTCCCTGATTAGCAGAACTACACACCAGGGCCAGGGGTCAGATATCCACTGACCTTTGGATGGT
GCTACAAGCTAGTACCAGTTGAGCCAGATAAGGTAGAAGAGGCCAATAAAGGAGAGAACACCAGCTTGTT
ACACCCTGTGAGCCTGCATGGGATGGATGACCCGGAGAGAGAAGTGTTAGAGTGGAGGTTTGACAGCCGC
CTAGCATTTCATCACGTGGCCCGAGAGCTGCATCCGGAGTACTTCAAGAACTGCTGATATCGAGCTTGCT
ACAAGGGACTTTCCGCTGGGGACTTTCCAGGGAGGCGTGGCCTGGGCGGGACTGGGGAGTGGCGAGCCCT
CAGATCCTGCATATAAGCAGCTGCTTTTTGCCTGTACTGGGTCTCTCTGGTTAGACCAGATCTGAGCCTG
GGAGCTCTCTGGCTAACTAGGGAACCCACTGCTTAAGCCTCAATAAAGCTTGCCTTGAGTGCTTCAAGTA
GTGTGTGCCCGTCTGTTGTGTGACTCTGGTAACTAGAGATCCCTCAGACCCTTTTAGTCAGTGTGGAAAA
TCTCTAGCAGTAGTAGTTCATGTCATCTTATTATTCAGTATTTATAACTTGCAAAGAAATGAATATCAGA
GAGTGAGAGGCCTTGACATTGCTAGCGTTTACCGTCGACCTCTAGCTAGAGCTTGGCGTAATCATGGTCA
TAGCTGTTTCCTGTGTGAAATTGTTATCCGCTCACAATTCCACACAACATACGAGCCGGAAGCATAAAGT
GTAAAGCCTGGGGTGCCTAATGAGTGAGCTAACTCACATTAATTGCGTTGCGCTCACTGCCCGCTTTCCA
GTCGGGAAACCTGTCGTGCCAGCTGCATTAATGAATCGGCCAACGCGCGGGGAGAGGCGGTTTGCGTATT
GGGCGCTCTTCCGCTTCCTCGCTCACTGACTCGCTGCGCTCGGTCGTTCGGCTGCGGCGAGCGGTATCAG
CTCACTCAAAGGCGGTAATACGGTTATCCACAGAATCAGGGGATAACGCAGGAAAGAACATGTGAGCAAA
AGGCCAGCAAAAGGCCAGGAACCGTAAAAAGGCCGCGTTGCTGGCGTTTTTCCATAGGCTCCGCCCCCCT
GACGAGCATCACAAAAATCGACGCTCAAGTCAGAGGTGGCGAAACCCGACAGGACTATAAAGATACCAGG
CGTTTCCCCCTGGAAGCTCCCTCGTGCGCTCTCCTGTTCCGACCCTGCCGCTTACCGGATACCTGTCCGC
CTTTCTCCCTTCGGGAAGCGTGGCGCTTTCTCATAGCTCACGCTGTAGGTATCTCAGTTCGGTGTAGGTC
GTTCGCTCCAAGCTGGGCTGTGTGCACGAACCCCCCGTTCAGCCCGACCGCTGCGCCTTATCCGGTAACT
ATCGTCTTGAGTCCAACCCGGTAAGACACGACTTATCGCCACTGGCAGCAGCCACTGGTAACAGGATTAG
CAGAGCGAGGTATGTAGGCGGTGCTACAGAGTTCTTGAAGTGGTGGCCTAACTACGGCTACACTAGAAGA
ACAGTATTTGGTATCTGCGCTCTGCTGAAGCCAGTTACCTTCGGAAAAAGAGTTGGTAGCTCTTGATCCG
GCAAACAAACCACCGCTGGTAGCGGTGGTTTTTTTGTTTGCAAGCAGCAGATTACGCGCAGAAAAAAAGG
ATCTCAAGAAGATCCTTTGATCTTTTCTACGGGGTCTGACGCTCAGTGGAACGAAAACTCACGTTAAGGG
ATTTTGGTCATGAGATTATCAAAAAGGATCTTCACCTAGATCCTTTTAAATTAAAAATGAAGTTTTAAAT
CAATCTAAAGTATATATGAGTAAACTTGGTCTGACAGTTACCAATGCTTAATCAGTGAGGCACCTATCTC
AGCGATCTGTCTATTTCGTTCATCCATAGTTGCCTGACTCCCCGTCGTGTAGATAACTACGATACGGGAG
GGCTTACCATCTGGCCCCAGTGCTGCAATGATACCGCGAGACCCACGCTCACCGGCTCCAGATTTATCAG
CAATAAACCAGCCAGCCGGAAGGGCCGAGCGCAGAAGTGGTCCTGCAACTTTATCCGCCTCCATCCAGTC
TATTAATTGTTGCCGGGAAGCTAGAGTAAGTAGTTCGCCAGTTAATAGTTTGCGCAACGTTGTTGCCATT
GCTACAGGCATCGTGGTGTCACGCTCGTCGTTTGGTATGGCTTCATTCAGCTCCGGTTCCCAACGATCAA
GGCGAGTTACATGATCCCCCATGTTGTGCAAAAAAGCGGTTAGCTCCTTCGGTCCTCCGATCGTTGTCAG
AAGTAAGTTGGCCGCAGTGTTATCACTCATGGTTATGGCAGCACTGCATAATTCTCTTACTGTCATGCCA
TCCGTAAGATGCTTTTCTGTGACTGGTGAGTACTCAACCAAGTCATTCTGAGAATAGTGTATGCGGCGAC
CGAGTTGCTCTTGCCCGGCGTCAATACGGGATAATACCGCGCCACATAGCAGAACTTTAAAAGTGCTCAT
CATTGGAAAACGTTCTTCGGGGCGAAAACTCTCAAGGATCTTACCGCTGTTGAGATCCAGTTCGATGTAA
CCCACTCGTGCACCCAACTGATCTTCAGCATCTTTTACTTTCACCAGCGTTTCTGGGTGAGCAAAAACAG
GAAGGCAAAATGCCGCAAAAAAGGGAATAAGGGCGACACGGAAATGTTGAATACTCATACTCTTCCTTTT
TCAATATTATTGAAGCATTTATCAGGGTTATTGTCTCATGAGCGGATACATATTTGAATGTATTTAGAAA
AATAAACAAATAGGGGTTCCGCGCACATTTCCCCGAAAAGTGCCACCTGACGTCGACGGATCGGGAGATC
AACTTGTTTATTGCAGCTTATAATGGTTACAAATAAAGCAATAGCATCACAAATTTCACAAATAAAGCAT
TTTTTTCACTGCATTCTAGTTGTGGTTTGTCCAAACTCATCAATGTATCTTATCATGTCTGGATCAACTG
GATAACTCAAGCTAACCAAAATCATCCCAAACTTCCCACCCCATACCCTATTACCACTGCCAATTACCTG
TGGTTTCATTTACTCTAAACCTGTGATTCCTCTGAATTATTTTCATTTTAAAGAAATTGTATTTGTTAAA
TATGTACTACAAACTTAGTAGTTGGAAGGGCTAATTCACTCCCAAAGAAGACAAGATATCCTTGATCTGT
GGATCTACCACACACAAGGCTACTTCCCTGATTAGCAGAACTACACACCAGGGCCAGGGGTCAGATATCC
ACTGACCTTTGGATGGTGCTACAAGCTAGTACCAGTTGAGCCAGATAAGGTAGAAGAGGCCAATAAAGGA
GAGAACACCAGCTTGTTACACCCTGTGAGCCTGCATGGGATGGATGACCCGGAGAGAGAAGTGTTAGAGT
GGAGGTTTGACAGCCGCCTAGCATTTCATCACGTGGCCCGAGAGCTGCATCCGGAGTACTTCAAGAACTG
CTGATATCGAGCTTGCTACAAGGGACTTTCCGCTGGGGACTTTCCAGGGAGGCGTGGCCTGGGCGGGACT
GGGGAGTGGCGAGCCCTCAGATCCTGCATATAAGCAGCTGCTTTTTGCCTGTACTGGGTCTCTCTGGTTA
GACCAGATCTGAGCCTGGGAGCTCTCTGGCTAACTAGGGAACCCACTGCTTAAGCCTCAATAAAGCTTGC
CTTGAGTGCTTCAAGTAGTGTGTGCCCGTCTGTTGTGTGACTCTGGTAACTAGAGATCCCTCAGACCCTT
TTAGTCAGTGTGGAAAATCTCTAGCAGTGGCGCCCGAACAGGGACTTGAAAGCGAAAGGGAAACCAGAGG
AGCTCTCTCGACGCAGGACTCGGCTTGCTGAAGCGCGCACGGCAAGAGGCGAGGGGCGGCGACTGGTGAG
TACGCCAAAAATTTTGACTAGCGGAGGCTAGAAGGAGAGAGATGGGTGCGAGAGCGTCAGTATTAAGCGG
GGGAGAATTAGATCGCGATGGGAAAAAATTCGGTTAAGGCCAGGGGGAAAGAAAAAATATAAATTAAAAC
ATATAGTATGGGCAAGCAGGGAGCTAGAACGATTCGCAGTTAATCCTGGCCTGTTAGAAACATCAGAAGG
CTGTAGACAAATACTGGGACAGCTACAACCATCCCTTCAGACAGGATCAGAAGAACTTAGATCATTATAT
AATACAGTAGCAACCCTCTATTGTGTGCATCAAAGGATAGAGATAAAAGACACCAAGGAAGCTTTAGACA
AGATAGAGGAAGAGCAAAACAAAAGTAAGACCACCGCACAGCAAGCGGCCGGCCGCTGATCTTCAGACCT
GGAGGAGGAGATATGAGGGACAATTGGAGAAGTGAATTATATAAATATAAAGTAGTAAAAATTGAACCAT
TAGGAGTAGCACCCACCAAGGCAAAGAGAAGAGTGGTGCAGAGAGAAAAAAGAGCAGTGGGAATAGGAGC
TTTGTTCCTTGGGTTCTTGGGAGCAGCAGGAAGCACTATGGGCGCAGCGTCAATGACGCTGACGGTACAG
GCCAGACAATTATTGTCTGGTATAGTGCAGCAGCAGAACAATTTGCTGAGGGCTATTGAGGCGCAACAGC
ATCTGTTGCAACTCACAGTCTGGGGCATCAAGCAGCTCCAGGCAAGAATCCTGGCTGTGGAAAGATACCT
AAAGGATCAACAGCTCCTGGGGATTTGGGGTTGCTCTGGAAAACTCATTTGCACCACTGCTGTGCCTTGG
AATGCTAGTTGGAGTAATAAATCTCTGGAACAGATTTGGAATCACACGACCTGGATGGAGTGGGACAGAG
AAATTAACAATTACACAAGCTTAATACACTCCTTAATTGAAGAATCGCAAAACCAGCAAGAAAAGAATGA
ACAAGAATTATTGGAATTAGATAAATGGGCAAGTTTGTGGAATTGGTTTAACATAACAAATTGGCTGTGG
TATATAAAATTATTCATAATGATAGTAGGAGGCTTGGTAGGTTTAAGAATAGTTTTTGCTGTACTTTCTA
TAGTGAATAGAGTTAGGCAGGGATATTCACCATTATCGTTTCAGACCCACCTCCCAACCCCGAGGGGACC
CGACAGGCCCGAAGGAATAGAAGAAGAAGGTGGAGAGAGAGACAGAGACAGATCCATTCGATTAGTGAAC
GGATCTCGACGGTATCGCCTTTAAAAGAAAAGGGGGGATTGGGGGGTACAGTGCAGGGGAAAGAATAGTA
GACATAATAGCAACAGACATACAAACTAAAGAATTACAAAAACAAATTACAAAAATTCAAAATTTTCGGG
TTTATTACAGGGACAGCAGAGATCCAGTTTATCGACTTAACTTGTTTATTGCAGCTTATAATGGTTACAA
ATAAGGCAATAGCATCACAAATTTCACAAATAAGGCATTTTTTTCACTGCATTCTAGTTTTGGTTTGTCC
AAACTCATCAATGTATCTTATCATGTCTGGATCTCAAATCCCTCGGAAGCTGCGCCTGTCTTAGGTTGGA
GTGATACATTTTTATCACTTTTACCCGTCTTTGGATTAGGCAGTAGCTCTGACGGCCCTCCTGTCTTAGG
TTAGTGAAAAATGTCACTCTCTTACCCGTCATTGGCTGTCCAGCTTAGCTCGCAGGGGAGGTGGTCTGGA
TCCGCCGGCACCGGTGTATACGGGAATTTCAATTGCCAGGAAAGAGGTAGAAATATCTTGTCATGGACAG
TCGTTCTATGGTGGGCATTTGAGCTTTGGCCCTTGGAGTTTCAAATGATTGCTGTACCTTCCGAAATACT
TCCTCTAGGTGGCAGCACCAAGAATATTTCTGGAAGCATGTGATGAGTTGTGTGATGAAGATAGAGCCCA
TTGTGCTGTCTCTCCAGGACACGTTGTGTGGCGTTGAAGAGCAGAAAGCAATGAAGTCCTTCTCCACGTG
GGTCTTGTAAACAGCATCTTCCTCCAGGTTCTCAGATGACTGTGAAGAGGCCACTTCCAAGGATGCTGGA
GAGTCTCTGACCCACAGTTCCCCACGGTTTGCACCTCTGCAGGCCTGGACAATGATGACCTTGGGTTTGT
CCTTCAGACTGAGGCAGTTGCGGTTGTTGAATATCTGGAAGATGGTGTCATAAAGCAGCACATCTGGTTT
TTTCTCATCATGCACAGTTCCGCAGATTCCCTCCAGGATGCCATGAGACATGAGTACCAAGAATGTGCTG
TCAGAGGACTTGTGCTCTGGTCTGGTAGCAAATGCCCTCAGCGCTGACTCCATATCCCTGGCTGTCAGAT
TCTCTTCTACATCTACACTATAGTCCAGACCCTCAAGTAGCTCCTTCATCCCTGTGATGTCAAAGTCAGC
TCCATTCCTCGGAGGCAGATGGTCAAACTCTGTATTGCATATGATGAGAGCCAGGCGTGTGCGGTTGTTT
CTCTCCTTTATTGGATAGATCTCTTCAGCTCTTTCTTTACATAGTCTCAGGAATTCTTCATGAGGACAAA
GCTTGAGGGCATCTGTAGATTCTCCTGACTCAGGTGGTCCAGCCTCTCCTCCTCCTCCGGTGGCGACCGG
TGGATCCCGGGCTGCTGCTCCGATCATGATCTGTGCTCCACGGGTTCTTGAAATAGCTTTAGCTAGTAGC
TCACGAGCTGTGTCGATGTCTACAATGGGTTTCGCATAGTTTGTTCCGAGTTCCACACCAGAAGCTTTGA
GTACGGTTAAAGGAGCGTCCCATGGATGATGGATCCATTCAGTTGGCAATCTCGCAAGCTCGGGAAGCCA
TTGCCTTATGTACTCACCTTCTGGGTCATATTTGGCGCCTTGTAACGCGGGATTGTCCAAGCGATCAAGC
TCGTGGCCATCGGGGATACTCCCAGAGATATACTGCCAGCCAAGGATGTCACATTCCAAATCAGCATCCA
AAAGTGTATCCCAGAAATACTTCATTCCCCATTTCCATGGAAGGAGAAGAAACTTCACAGCAAAGCTTGA
AACAATCACTCTTATTCTGTTATGCATCCATCCGGTAGCCCAAAGCTCTCTCATTCCGGCATCCACCAAC
GGATAACCGGTCCTGCCTTGTCTCCAGGCCTTGAACTTATCAACATCAGCATCCCAAGGGAAAAACCGAA
GATGACTCAACAACGATTGCTCGTGAGTAAACGGGAAGTTGAAACATATATACCGAGAATACTCTCTTAA
ACCGATTCCCCTAAGAAAAAGATCTGCACTTTCTTCTCCTTCACTGTTCTTATCTCTTGCCCATATAATT
TGTTTCATCCGGGCACACTGGAAAACGTGTCTGACGCTTATTTCCCCGAAATGGAGATACGGAGAAAGTA
GTGAAGTAGAATTCCCAACAACTTTCTTGCTGTTCTTTGCATAATCTATCAACTGCTTCTCGATGAACTC
ATTTAGTAACTTATCAGCATTGCTCCATCCTGGAGACCAAGCTCTAGTTAACAACGCATTGCTCGGTTTC
TCGGCCTCATTCTCCAGCCCTAGTTCTTCAATCGAACACGCCCAAATCGCTTCAGCCGCTGCAGTTATTG
GCATCAACCGCCAAGGAGGAGGAAGCATAACGGATTCAATCGACATATCTAAGCATTTCTTCCAGTAAGA
ATTGAAACTCGTAAAAGGTTTGCCCTTTTCGCAGTATATCTCCCACGGTTCATACAATAGATCTCCATTG
TAGCTTTGCACAGAGATCCCACGTTCCACCAGCTTCTCCTTTACGGTATGGTCCCGAACTAACGAAACAG
GATCATAGAGGTGGTTAAAGACGACTTTTGTAGCACCGGTAACGCGGATACAATCCAAGATCGCTGAAAT
CGTGTTGTGGGTTTTGATTAAAGTGAGGTCAGATCCAAGAGCCTTCAAGGATTGAGATAAGTGAGCAAGT
GATTGTTTCATCCACCATCTTGAAGCTCTTCCAGGATAAAACTGTCCTTCTTCTTCAGGACACCAAATGA
AGACAGGAAAAACAGATCCTTCGTGAGCAGCTGCTGCTAATGCAGGATTATCCTCAATCCTTAGGTCTCT
TCTAAACCAAACTATAGTCTTTTTGTCCATCTTCATCATTCCTCCTCCTCCCTTGTACAGCTCGTCCATG
CCGCCGGTGGAGTGGCGGCCCTCGGCGCGTTCGTACTGTTCCACGATGGTGTAGTCCTCGTTGTGGGAGG
TGATGTCCAACTTGATGTTGACGTTGTAGGCGCCGGGCAGCTGCACGGGCTTCTTGGCCTTGTAGGTGGT
CTTGACCTCAGCGTCGTAGTGGCCGCCGTCCTTCAGCTTCAGCCTCTGCTTGATCTCGCCCTTCAGGGCG
CCGTCCTCGGGGTACATCCGCTCGGAGGAGGCCTCCCAGCCCATGGTCTTCTTCTGCATTACGGGGCCGT
CGGAGGGGAAGTTGGTGCCGCGCAGCTTCACCTTGTAGATGAACTCGCCGTCCTGCAGGGAGGAGTCCTG
GGTCACGGTCACCACGCCGCCGTCCTCGAAGTTCATCACGCGCTCCCACTTGAAGCCCTCGGGGAAGGAC
AGCTTCAAGTAGTCGGGGATGTCGGCGGGGTGCTTCACGTAGGCCTTGGAGCCGTACATGAACTGAGGGG
ACAGGATGTCCCAGGCGAAGGGCAGGGGGCCACCCTTGGTCACCTTCAGCTTGGCGGTCTGGGTGCCCTC
GTATGGGCGGCCCTCGCCCTCGCCCTCGATCTCGAACTCGTGGCCGTTCACGGAGCCCTCCATGTGCACC
TTGAAGCGCATGAACTCCTTGATGATGGCCATGTTATCCTCCTCGCCCTTGCTCACCATAATTCTTTACG
AGGGTAGGAAGTGGTACGGAAAGTTGGTATAAGACAAAAGTGTTGTGGAATTGAAGTTTACTCAAAAAAT
CAGCACTCTTTTATAGGCGCCCTGGTTTACATAAGCAAAGCTTATACGTTCTCTATCACTGATAGGGAGT
AAACTGGATATACGTTCTCTATCACTGATAGGGAGTAAACTGTAGATACGTTCTCTATCACTGATAGGGA
GTAAACTGGTCATACGTTCTCTATCACTGATAGGGAGTAAACTCCTTATACGTTCTCTATCACTGATAGG
GAGTAAAGTCTGCATACGTTCTCTATCACTGATAGGGAGTAAACTCTTCATACGTTCTCTATCACTGATA
GGGAGTAAACTCGAGGTGATAATTCCACGGGGTTGGGGTTGCGCCTTTTCCAAGGCAGCCCTGGGTTTGC
GCAGGGACGCGGCTGCTCTGGGCGTGGTTCCGGGAAACGCAGCGGCGCCGACCCTGGGTCTCGCACATTC
TTCACGTCCGTTCGCAGCGTCACCCGGATCTTCGCCGCTACCCTTGTGGGCCCCCCGGCGACGCTTCCTG
CTCCGCCCCTAAGTCGGGAAGGTTCCTTGCGGTTCGCGGCGTGCCGGACGTGACAAACGGAAGCCGCACG
TCTCACTAGTACCCTCGCAGACGGACAGCGCCAGGGAGCAATGGCAGCGCGCCGACCGCGATGGGCTGTG
GCCAATAGCGGCTGCTCAGCAGGGCGCGCCGAGAGCAGCGGCCGGGAAGGGGCGGTGCGGGAGGCGGGGT
GTGGGGCGGTAGTGTGGGCCCTGTTCCTGCCCGCGCGGTGTTCCGCATTCTGCAAGCCTCCGGAGCGCAC
GTCGGCAGTCGGCTCCCTCGTTGACCGAATCACCGACCTCTCTCCCCAGGGGGATCATCGAATTACCATG
TCTAGACTGGACAAGAGCAAAGTCATAAACTCTGCTCTGGAATTACTCAATGGAGTCGGTATCGAAGGCC
TGACGACAAGGAAACTCGCTCAAAAGCTGGGAGTTGAGCAGCCTACCCTGTACTGGCACGTGAAGAACAA
GCGGGCCCTGCTCGATGCCCTGCCAATCGAGATGCTGGACAGGCATCATACCCACTCCTGCCCCCTGGAA
GGCGAGTCATGGCAAGACTTTCTGCGGAACAACGCCAAGTCATACCGCTGTGCTCTCCTCTCACATCGCG
ACGGGGCTAAAGTGCATCTCGGCACCCGCCCAACAGAGAAACAGTACGAAACCCTGGAAAATCAGCTCGC
GTTCCTGTGTCAGCAAGGCTTCTCCCTGGAGAACGCACTGTACGCTCTGTCCGCCGTGGGCCACTTTACA
CTGGGCTGCGTATTGGAGGAACAGGAGCATCAAGTAGCAAAAGAGGAAAGAGAGACACCTACCACCGATT
CTATGCCCCCACTTCTGAAACAAGCAATTGAGCTGTTCGACCGGCAGGGAGCCGAACCTGCCTTCCTTTT
CGGCCTGGAACTAATCATATGTGGCCTGGAGAAACAGCTAAAGTGCGAAAGCGGCGGGCCGACCGACGCC
CTTGACGATTTTGACTTAGACATGCTCCCAGCCGATGCCCTTGACGACTTTGACCTTGATATGCTGCCTG
CTGACGCTCTTGACGATTTTGACCTTGACATGCTCCCCGGGTAAACGCGCGAATGTGTGTCAGTTAGGGT
GTGGAAAGTCCCCAGGCTCCCCAGCAGGCAGAAGTATGCAAAGCATGCATCTCAATTAGTCAGCAACCAG
GTGTGGAAAGTCCCCAGGCTCCCCAGCAGGCAGAAGTATGCAAAGCATGCATCTCAATTAGTCAGCAACC
ATAGTCCCGCCCCTAACTCCGCCCATCCCGCCCCTAACTCCGCCCAGTTCCGCCCATTCTCCGCCCCATG
GCTGACTAATTTTTTTTATTTATGCAGAGGCCGAGGCCGCCTCGGCCTCTGAGCTATTCCAGAAGTAGTG
AGGAGGCTTTTTTGGAGGCCTAGGCTTTTGCAAAACGCGACCATGACCGAGTACAAGCCCACGGTGCGCC
TCGCCACCCGCGACGACGTCCCCCGGGCCGTACGCACCCTCGCCGCCGCGTTCGCCGACTACCCCGCCAC
GCGCCACACCGTCGACCCGGACCGCCACATCGAGCGGGTCACCGAGCTGCAAGAACTCTTCCTCACGCGC
GTCGGGCTCGACATCGGCAAGGTGTGGGTCGCGGACGACGGCGCCGCGGTGGCGGTCTGGACCACGCCGG
AGAGCGTCGAAGCGGGGGCGGTGTTCGCCGAGATCGGCCCGCGCATGGCCGAGTTGAGCGGTTCCCGGCT
GGCCGCGCAGCAACAGATGGAAGGCCTCCTGGCGCCGCACCGGCCCAAGGAGCCCGCGTGGTTCCTGGCC
ACCGTCGGCGTCTCGCCCGACCACCAGGGCAAGGGTCTGGGCAGCGCCGTCGTGCTCCCCGGAGTGGAGG
CGGCCGAGCGCGCCGGGGTGCCCGCCTTCCTGGAGACCTCCGCGCCCCGCAACCTCCCCTTCTACGAGCG
GCTCGGCTTCACCGTCACCGCCGACGTCGAGGTGCCCGAAGGACCGCGCACCTGGTGCATGACCCGCAAG
CCCGGTGCCTGAACGCGTCTGGAACAATCAACCTCTGGATTACAAAATTTGTGAAAGATTGACTGGTATT
CTTAACTATGTTGCTCCTTTTACGCTATGTGGATACGCTGCTTTA
Features (pLannotate 1.2.2; 27 found; start..end, strand, type, name):
    516..1034    +  CDS            nef (fragment): NEF_HV1BR - Experimental evidence at protein level: Swiss-Prot protein existence level 1. Extracellular Nef protein targets CD4(+) T-lymphocytes for apoptosis by interacting with CXCR4 surface receptors (PubMed:14990729). From Human immunodeficiency virus type 1 group M subtype B (isolate BRU/LAI) (HIV-1).
   1082..1339    +  LTR            5' LTR (truncated): truncated 5' long terminal repeat (LTR) from HIV-1
   1489..1511    -  protein_bind   lac operator (fragment): The lac repressor binds to the lac operator to inhibit transcription in E. coli. This inhibition can be relieved by adding lactose or isopropyl-β-D-thiogalactopyranoside (IPTG). lac repressor encoded by lacI
   1515..1545    -  promoter       lac promoter: promoter for the E. coli lac operon
   1560..1581    -  protein_bind   CAP binding site: CAP binding activates transcription in the presence of cAMP. E. coli catabolite activator protein
   1594..1686    -  CDS            lacI (fragment): lac repressor; lacI; The lac repressor binds to the lac operator to inhibit transcription in E. coli. This inhibition can be relieved by adding lactose or isopropyl-β-D-thiogalactopyranoside (IPTG).
   1869..2457    -  rep_origin     ori: high-copy-number ColE1/pMB1/pBR322/pUC origin of replication
   2628..3488    -  CDS            AmpR: β-lactamase; bla; confers resistance to ampicillin, carbenicillin, and related antibiotics
   3489..3593    -  promoter       AmpR promoter: bla
   3641..3775    +  polyA_signal   SV40 poly(A) signal: SV40 polyadenylation signal
   3942..4271    +  CDS            nef (fragment): NEF_HV1BR - Experimental evidence at protein level: Swiss-Prot protein existence level 1. Extracellular Nef protein targets CD4(+) T-lymphocytes for apoptosis by interacting with CXCR4 surface receptors (PubMed:14990729). From Human immunodeficiency virus type 1 group M subtype B (isolate BRU/LAI) (HIV-1).
   4319..4576    +  LTR            5' LTR (truncated): truncated 5' long terminal repeat (LTR) from HIV-1
   4623..4748    +  misc_feature   HIV-1 Ψ: packaging signal of human immunodeficiency virus type 1
   4732..5070    +  CDS            HIV-1 gag (fragment): gag protein from human immunodeficiency virus 1; gag
   5245..5478    +  misc_feature   RRE: The Rev response element (RRE) of HIV-1 allows for Rev-dependent mRNA export from the nucleus to the cytoplasm.
   5855..5955    +  CDS            Rev (fragment): human immunodeficiency virus 1 (HIV-1) Rev protein; rev; enhances nuclear export of unspliced and incompletely spliced viral mRNAs
   5970..6085    +  misc_feature   cPPT/CTS: central polypurine tract and central termination sequence of HIV-1 (lacking the first T)
   6129..6263    +  polyA_signal   SV40 poly(A) signal: SV40 polyadenylation signal
   6472..7326    -  CDS            CASP4 (fragment): CASP4_HUMAN - Also known as ICH2 From Homo sapiens (Human).
   7363..8856    -  CDS            CRY2PHR: N-terminal photolyase homology region of Arabidopsis thaliana cryptochrome 2 binds to CIB1 upon exposure to blue light (Kennedy et al., 2010)
   8872..9579    -  CDS            mCherry: mCherry is a basic (constitutively fluorescent) red fluorescent protein published in 2004, derived from Discosoma sp.. It is reported to be a very rapidly-maturing monomer with low acid sensitivity.
   9585..9952    -  promoter       TRE3GS promoter: 3rd-generation Tet-responsive promoter that can be activated by binding of Tet-On® 3G, modified to eliminate binding sites for endogenous mammalian transcription factors
   9969..10479   +  promoter       hPGK promoter: human phosphoglycerate kinase 1 promoter
  10498..11244   +  CDS            Tet-On® 3G: modified rtTA protein that binds tightly to promoters containing the tet operator in the presence of doxycycline
  11255..11584   +  promoter       SV40 promoter: SV40 enhancer and early promoter
  11593..12192   +  CDS            PuroR: puromycin N-acetyltransferase; pac from Streptomyces alboniger; confers resistance to puromycin
  12206..499     +  misc_feature   WPRE (across the origin): woodchuck hepatitis virus posttranscriptional regulatory element
