[The description below was written by a language model from this plasmid's Addgene catalogue record and pLannotate feature annotations shown in this document.]
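Description:
pLVX-opto-hCaspase-4 dCARD is an HIV-1-derived lentiviral vector on the pLVX backbone for doxycycline-inducible expression of a light-activatable human caspase-4 in mammalian cells. It is propagated in E. coli through a high-copy ColE1/pUC origin with ampicillin resistance (AmpR), and transduced mammalian cells are selected with puromycin. The viral portion carries LTR sequences at both ends, the Ψ packaging signal with a gag fragment, the Rev response element for Rev-dependent export of the genomic RNA, the cPPT/CTS and a WPRE. These elements allow packaging into lentiviral particles and stable integration into target cells.

The payload is an all-in-one Tet-On arrangement built from two divergent units. In the forward direction, the human PGK promoter drives the Tet-On 3G transactivator, followed by an SV40 promoter driving the puromycin N-acetyltransferase gene. In the opposite orientation, a TRE3GS promoter controls a fusion that, by the feature order, reads mCherry, then the Arabidopsis CRY2 photolyase homology region, then a CASP4 fragment lacking the CARD domain; it ends at an SV40 polyadenylation signal. Adding doxycycline therefore switches on the fusion protein, and mCherry reports its expression. In native caspase-4 the CARD mediates recruitment and activation. Replacing it with the Cry2 module appears intended to put activation under blue-light control, presumably through light-induced clustering, although the record does not spell out the mechanism. According to the associated publication title, the construct belongs to a set of optogenetic activators of apoptosis, necroptosis and pyroptosis, used to trigger cell death pathways with light.
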