Addgene plasmid #208785: pLVX-opto-hCaspase-4 dCARD
Purpose: Inducibly expresses human Caspase 4 lacking the CARD domain, fused to light-activatable Cry2
Depositing lab: Petr Broz. Depositing organization: Universite de Lausanne (UNIL). Publication: Optogenetic activators of apoptosis, necroptosis, and pyroptosis. Shkarina K, Hasel de Carvalho E, Santos JC, Ramos S, Leptin M, Broz P. J Cell Biol. 2022 Jun 6;221(6). pii: 213145. doi: 10.1083/jcb.202109038. Epub 2022 Apr 14. PubMed 35420640.
Backbone
  Vector backbone: pLVX
  Vector type: Mammalian Expression, Lentiviral
  Selectable markers: Puromycin
Growth in bacteria
  Bacterial resistance: Ampicillin, 100 μg/mL
  Growth temperature: 30°C
  Growth strain: NEB Stable
  Copy number: High Copy
Gene/Insert
  Gene/Insert name: Cry2 mCherry Caspase4 dCARD
  Species: H. sapiens (human)
  Mutation: CARD domain is removed
  Entrez Gene: CASP4 (a.k.a. ICE(rel)II, ICEREL-II, ICH-2, Mih1, Mih1/TX, TX)
  Tag / fusion protein: Cry2 mCherry (N terminal on backbone)
  Cloning method: Ligation Independent Cloning
  Sequencing primers: 5′ TTGGTCACCTTCAGCTTGG
Terms and licenses: Academic/Nonprofit Terms; Industry Terms: Not Available to Industry
How to cite: pLVX-opto-hCaspase-4 dCARD was a gift from Petr Broz (Addgene plasmid # 208785 ; http://n2t.net/addgene:208785 ; RRID:Addgene_208785)
